>Addgene plasmid #147937 | pcDNA3.1-MS2-HA-HsNanos1-Y46E_X | depositor full sequence | sequence record 290384 | Full Sequence
GACGGATCGGGAGATCTCCCGATCCCCTATGGTGCACTCTCAGTACAATCTGCTCTGATGCCGCATAGTT
AAGCCAGTATCTGCTCCCTGCTTGTGTGTTGGAGGTCGCTGAGTAGTGCGCGAGCAAAATTTAAGCTACA
ACAAGGCAAGGCTTGACCGACAATTGCATGAAGAATCTGCTTAGGGTTAGGCGTTTTGCGCTGCTTCGCG
ATGTACGGGCCAGATATACGCGTTGACATTGATTATTGACTAGTTATTAATAGTAATCAATTACGGGGTC
ATTAGTTCATAGCCCATATATGGAGTTCCGCGTTACATAACTTACGGTAAATGGCCCGCCTGGCTGACCG
CCCAACGACCCCCGCCCATTGACGTCAATAATGACGTATGTTCCCATAGTAACGCCAATAGGGACTTTCC
ATTGACGTCAATGGGTGGAGTATTTACGGTAAACTGCCCACTTGGCAGTACATCAAGTGTATCATATGCC
AAGTACGCCCCCTATTGACGTCAATGACGGTAAATGGCCCGCCTGGCATTATGCCCAGTACATGACCTTA
TGGGACTTTCCTACTTGGCAGTACATCTACGTATTAGTCATCGCTATTACCATGGTGATGCGGTTTTGGC
AGTACATCAATGGGCGTGGATAGCGGTTTGACTCACGGGGATTTCCAAGTCTCCACCCCATTGACGTCAA
TGGGAGTTTGTTTTGGCACCAAAATCAACGGGACTTTCCAAAATGTCGTAACAACTCCGCCCCATTGACG
CAAATGGGCGGTAGGCGTGTACGGTGGGAGGTCTATATAAGCAGAGCTCTCTGGCTAACTAGAGAACCCA
CTGCTTACTGGCTTATCGAAATTAATACGACTCACTATAGGGAGACCCAAGCTTGCCACCATGGCTTCTA
ACTTTACTCAGTTCGTTCTCGTCGACAATGGCGGAACTGGCGACGTGACTGTCGCCCCAAGCAACTTCGC
TAACGGGGTCGCTGAATGGATCAGCTCTAACTCGCGATCACAGGCTTACAAAGTAACCTGTAGCGTTCGT
CAGAGCTCTGCGCAGAATCGCAAATACACCATCAAAGTCGAGGTGCCTAAAGTGGCAACCCAGACTGTTG
GTGGTGAAGAGCTTCCTGTAGCCGGATGGAGATCTTACTTAAATATGGAACTAACCATTCCAATTTTCGC
CACGAATTCCGACTGCGAGCTTATTGTTAAGGCAATGCAAGGTCTCCTAAAAGATGGAAACCCGATTCCC
TCGGCCATCGCGGCCAACTCCGGCATCTACGGAGGTGGAGGTGGATCTGGTGGATCTCCTCCACATATGG
CTTACCCATACGATGTTCCAGATTACGCTCCTCCAAAGCTTGGATCCGAATTCCCGGGTCGACTCGAGAT
GGAAGCCTTCCCATGGGCCCCCAGATCCCCCAGAAGAGGCAGAGCACCTCCTCCCATGGCCCTGGTGCCA
AGCGCCAGATATGTGTCTGCCCCTGGACCTGCCCACCCCCAGCCTTTCAGCAGCTGGAACGATGAGCTGG
GCCTGGCCACCCTGATCACCAAGGCCGTGGATGGCGAGCCCAGATTCGGATGTGCCAGAGGCGGAAATGG
CGGCGGAGGCAGCCCTCCTAGTAGCAGCAGCAGCTCCTGTTGCAGCCCTCACACAGGCGCTGGACCTGGC
GCTCTGGGACCTGCACTGGGCCCACCTGACTACGACGAGGACGACGACGATGACAGCGACGAGCCTGGCA
GCAGAGGCAGATACCTGGGCTCTGCCCTGGAACTGCGGGCTCTGGAACTGTGTGCCGGACCTGCTGAAGC
CGGCCTGCTGGAAGAGAGATTCGCCGAGCTGAGCCCCTTCGCCGGCAGAGCTGCAGCAGTGCTGCTGGGA
TGTGCTCCTGCTGCCGCAGCCGCCGCTACAACAACATCTGAGGCCACCCCTCGGGAAGAGAGGGCTCCTG
CTTGGGCCGCTGAACCTAGACTGCATGCTGCCTCTGGCGCCGCTGCTGCAAGACTGCTGAAACCCGAACT
GCAAGTGTGCGTGTTCTGCCGGAACAACAAAGAAGCTATGGCCCTGTACACCACCCACATCCTGAAGGGC
CCCGACGGCAGAGTGCTGTGTCCCGTGCTGCGGAGATACACATGCCCTCTGTGTGGCGCCAGCGGCGACA
ATGCCCACACCATCAAGTACTGCCCCCTGAGCAAGGTGCCCCCTCCACCAGCTAGACCCCCTCCAAGATC
TGCCAGAGATGGCCCCCCTGGCAAGAAGCTGAGATAAGCGGCCGCCTAGAGGGCCCTATTCTATAGTGTC
ACCTAAATGCTAGAGCTCGCTGATCAGCCTCGACTGTGCCTTCTAGTTGCCAGCCATCTGTTGTTTGCCC
CTCCCCCGTGCCTTCCTTGACCCTGGAAGGTGCCACTCCCACTGTCCTTTCCTAATAAAATGAGGAAATT
GCATCGCATTGTCTGAGTAGGTGTCATTCTATTCTGGGGGGTGGGGTGGGGCAGGACAGCAAGGGGGAGG
ATTGGGAAGACAATAGCAGGCATGCTGGGGATGCGGTGGGCTCTATGGCTTCTGAGGCGGAAAGAACCAG
CTGGGGCTCTAGGGGGTATCCCC
[124 nt withheld, positions 2614-2737]
C
[91 nt withheld, positions 2739-2829]
A
[49 nt withheld, positions 2831-2879]
CCTTTGACGTTGGAGTCCACGTTCTTT
[37 nt withheld, positions 2907-2943]
ACCCTATCTCGGTCTATTCTTTTGATTTATAAGGGATTTTGCCGATTTCGGCCTATTGGTTAAAAAATGA
GCTGATTTAACAAAAATTTAACGCGAATTAATTCTGTGGAATGTGTGTCAGTTAGGGTGTGGAAAGTCCC
CAGGCTCCCCAGCAGGCAGAAGTATGCAAAGCATGCATCTCAATTAGTCAGCAACCAGGTGTGGAAAGTC
CCCAGGCTCCCCAGCAGGCAGAAGTATGCAAAGCATGCATCTCAATTAGTCAGCAACCATAGTCCCGCCC
CTAACTCCGCCCATCCCGCCCCTAACTCCGCCCAGTTCCGCCCATTCTCCGCCCCATGGCTGACTAATTT
TTTTTATTTATGCAGAGGCCGAGGCCGCCTCTGCCTCTGAGCTATTCCAGAAGTAGTGAGGAGGCTTTTT
TGGAGGCCTAGGCTTTTGCAAAAAGCTCCCGGGAGCTTGTATATCCATTTTCGGATCTGATCAAGAGACA
GGATGAGGATCGTTTCGCATGATTGAACAAGATGGATTGCACGCAGGTTCTCCGGCCGCTTGGGTGGAGA
GGCTATTCGGCTATGACTGGGCACAACAGACAATCGGCTGCTCTGATGCCGCCGTGTTCCGGCTGTCAGC
GCAGGGGCGCCCGGTTCTTTTTGTCAAGACCGACCTGTCCGGTGCCCTGAATGAACTGCAGGACGAGGCA
GCGCGGCTATCGTGGCTGGCCACGACGGGCGTTCCTTGCGCAGCTGTGCTCGACGTTGTCACTGAAGCGG
GAAGGGACTGGCTGCTATTGGGCGAAGTGCCGGGGCAGGATCTCCTGTCATCTCACCTTGCTCCTGCCGA
GAAAGTATCCATCATGGCTGATGCAATGCGGCGGCTGCATACGCTTGATCCGGCTACCTGCCCATTCGAC
CACCAAGCGAAACATCGCATCGAGCGAGCACGTACTCGGATGGAAGCCGGTCTTGTCGATCAGGATGATC
TGGACGAAGAGCATCAGGGGCTCGCGCCAGCCGAACTGTTCGCCAGGCTCAAGGCGCGCATGCCCGACGG
CGAGGATCTCGTCGTGACCCATGGCGATGCCTGCTTGCCGAATATCATGGTGGAAAATGGCCGCTTTTCT
GGATTCATCGACTGTGGCCGGCTGGGTGTGGCGGACCGCTATCAGGACATAGCGTTGGCTACCCGTGATA
TTGCTGAAGAGCTTGGCGGCGAATGGGCTGACCGCTTCCTCGTGCTTTACGGTATCGCCGCTCCCGATTC
GCAGCGCATCGCCTTCTATCGCCTTCTTGACGAGTTCTTCTGAGCGGGACTCTGGGGTTCGAAATGACCG
ACCAAGCGACGCCCAACCTGCCATCACGAGATTTCGATTCCACCGCCGCCTTCTATGAAAGGTTGGGCTT
CGGAATCGTTTTCCGGGACGCCGGCTGGATGATCCTCCAGCGCGGGGATCTCATGCTGGAGTTCTTCGCC
CACCCCAACTTGTTTATTGCAGCTTATAATGGTTACAAATAAAGCAATAGCATCACAAATTTCACAAATA
AAGCATTTTTTTCACTGCATTCTAGTTGTGGTTTGTCCAAACTCATCAATGTATCTTATCATGTCTGTAT
ACCGTCGACCTCTAGCTAGAGCTTGGCGTAATCATGGTCATAGCTGTTTCCTGTGTGAAATTGTTATCCG
CTCACAATTCCACACAACATACGAGCCGGAAGCATAAAGTGTAAAGCCTGGGGTGCCTAATGAGTGAGCT
AACTCACATTAATTGCGTTGCGCTCACTGCCCGCTTTCCAGTCGGGAAACCTGTCGTGCCAGCTGCATTA
ATGAATCGGCCAACGCGCGGGGAGAGGCGGTTTGCGTATTGGGCGCTCTTCCGCTTCCTCGCTCACTGAC
TCGCTGCGCTCGGTCGTTCGGCTGCGGCGAGCGGTATCAGCTCACTCAAAGGCGGTAATACGGTTATCCA
CAGAATCAGGGGATAACGCAGGAAAGAACATGTGAGCAAAAGGCCAGCAAAAGGCCAGGAACCGTAAAAA
GGCCGCGTTGCTGGCGTTTTTCCATAGGCTCCGCCCCCCTGACGAGCATCACAAAAATCGACGCTCAAGT
CAGAGGTGGCGAAACCCGACAGGACTATAAAGATACCAGGCGTTTCCCCCTGGAAGCTCCCTCGTGCGCT
CTCCTGTTCCGACCCTGCCGCTTACCGGATACCTGTCCGCCTTTCTCCCTTCGGGAAGCGTGGCGCTTTC
TCATAGCTCACGCTGTAGGTATCTCAGTTCGGTGTAGGTCGTTCGCTCCAAGCTGGGCTGTGTGCACGAA
CCCCCCGTTCAGCCCGACCGCTGCGCCTTATCCGGTAACTATCGTCTTGAGTCCAACCCGGTAAGACACG
ACTTATCGCCACTGGCAGCAGCCACTGGTAACAGGATTAGCAGAGCGAGGTATGTAGGCGGTGCTACAGA
GTTCTTGAAGTGGTGGCCTAACTACGGCTACACTAGAAGAACAGTATTTGGTATCTGCGCTCTGCTGAAG
CCAGTTACCTTCGGAAAAAGAGTTGGTAGCTCTTGATCCGGCAAACAAACCACCGCTGGTAGCGGTTTTT
TTGTTTGCAAGCAGCAGATTACGCGCAGAAAAAAAGGATCTCAAGAAGATCCTTTGATCTTTTCTACGGG
GTCTGACGCTCAGTGGAACGAAAACTCACGTTAAGGGATTTTGGTCATGAGATTATCAAAAAGGATCTTC
ACCTAGATCCTTTTAAATTAAAAATGAAGTTTTAAATCAATCTAAAGTATATATGAGTAAACTTGGTCTG
ACAGTTACCAATGCTTAATCAGTGAGGCACCTATCTCAGCGATCTGTCTATTTCGTTCATCCATAGTTGC
CTGACTCCCCGTCGTGTAGATAACTACGATACGGGAGGGCTTACCATCTGGCCCCAGTGCTGCAATGATA
CCGCGAGACCCACGCTCACCGGCTCCAGATTTATCAGCAATAAACCAGCCAGCCGGAAGGGCCGAGCGCA
GAAGTGGTCCTGCAACTTTATCCGCCTCCATCCAGTCTATTAATTGTTGCCGGGAAGCTAGAGTAAGTAG
TTCGCCAGTTAATAGTTTGCGCAACGTTGTTGCCATTGCTACAGGCATCGTGGTGTCACGCTCGTCGTTT
GGTATGGCTTCATTCAGCTCCGGTTCCCAACGATCAAGGCGAGTTACATGATCCCCCATGTTGTGCAAAA
AAGCGGTTAGCTCCTTCGGTCCTCCGATCGTTGTCAGAAGTAAGTTGGCCGCAGTGTTATCACTCATGGT
TATGGCAGCACTGCATAATTCTCTTACTGTCATGCCATCCGTAAGATGCTTTTCTGTGACTGGTGAGTAC
TCAACCAAGTCATTCTGAGAATAGTGTATGCGGCGACCGAGTTGCTCTTGCCCGGCGTCAATACGGGATA
ATACCGCGCCACATAGCAGAACTTTAAAAGTGCTCATCATTGGAAAACGTTCTTCGGGGCGAAAACTCTC
AAGGATCTTACCGCTGTTGAGATCCAGTTCGATGTAACCCACTCGTGCACCCAACTGATCTTCAGCATCT
TTTACTTTCACCAGCGTTTCTGGGTGAGCAAAAACAGGAAGGCAAAATGCCGCAAAAAAGGGAATAAGGG
CGACACGGAAATGTTGAATACTCATACTCTTCCTTTTTCAATATTATTGAAGCATTTATCAGGGTTATTG
TCTCATGAGCGGATACATATTTGAATGTATTTAGAAAAATAAACAAATAGGGGTTCCGCGCACATTTCCC
CGAAAAGTGCCACCTGACGTC
Features (pLannotate 1.2.2; 23 found; start..end, strand, type, name):
     28..80      -  misc_feature   bom (fragment): basis of mobility region from pBR322
    235..614     +  enhancer       CMV enhancer: human cytomegalovirus immediate early enhancer
    615..818     +  promoter       CMV promoter: human cytomegalovirus (CMV) immediate early promoter
    814..847     +  LTR            5' LTR (truncated) (fragment): truncated 5' long terminal repeat (LTR) from HIV-1
    863..881     +  promoter       T7 promoter: promoter for bacteriophage T7 RNA polymerase
    904..1290    +  CDS            MS2: bacteriophage MS2 coat protein binds to a specific stem-loop structure in the viral RNA (Peabody, 1993)
   1333..1359    +  CDS            3xHA (fragment): three tandem HA epitope tags
   1399..2274    +  CDS            NANOS1: NANO1_HUMAN - Also known as NOS1. Experimental evidence at protein level: Swiss-Prot protein existence level 1. May act as a translational repressor which regulates translation of specific mRNAs by forming a complex with PUM2 that associates with the 3'-UTR of mRNA targets. Capable of interfering with the proadhesive and anti-invasive functions of E-cadherin. Up-regulates the production of MMP14 to promote tumor cell invasion. From Homo sapiens (Human).
   2300..2318    -  promoter       SP6 promoter: promoter for bacteriophage SP6 RNA polymerase
   2344..2568    +  polyA_signal   bGH poly(A) signal: bovine growth hormone polyadenylation signal
   2572..2593    +  promoter       SV40 promoter (fragment): SV40 enhancer and early promoter
   2614..3042    +  rep_origin     f1 ori (sequence partly withheld): f1 bacteriophage origin of replication; arrow indicates direction of (+) strand synthesis
   3056..3385    +  promoter       SV40 promoter: SV40 enhancer and early promoter
   3452..4243    +  CDS            neo: KKA2_KLEPN - Also known as kan, nptII. Experimental evidence at protein level: Swiss-Prot protein existence level 1. Resistance to kanamycin, neomycin, paromomycin, ribostamycin, butirosin and gentamicin B. From Klebsiella pneumoniae.
   4267..4425    +  CDS            ble (fragment): BLE_KLEPN - Experimental evidence at protein level: Swiss-Prot protein existence level 1. Binding protein with a strong affinity to the bleomycin family of antibiotics. Binds to CL990; an antimitotic-antibiotic compound. From Klebsiella pneumoniae.
   4420..4541    +  polyA_signal   SV40 poly(A) signal: SV40 polyadenylation signal
   4614..4630    -  protein_bind   lac operator: The lac repressor binds to the lac operator to inhibit transcription in E. coli. This inhibition can be relieved by adding lactose or isopropyl-β-D-thiogalactopyranoside (IPTG). lac repressor encoded by lacI
   4638..4668    -  promoter       lac promoter: promoter for the E. coli lac operon
   4683..4704    -  protein_bind   CAP binding site: CAP binding activates transcription in the presence of cAMP. E. coli catabolite activator protein
   4717..4809    -  CDS            lacI (fragment): lac repressor; lacI; The lac repressor binds to the lac operator to inhibit transcription in E. coli. This inhibition can be relieved by adding lactose or isopropyl-β-D-thiogalactopyranoside (IPTG).
   4992..5577    -  rep_origin     ori: high-copy-number ColE1/pMB1/pBR322/pUC origin of replication
   5748..6608    -  CDS            AmpR: β-lactamase; bla; confers resistance to ampicillin, carbenicillin, and related antibiotics
   6609..6713    -  promoter       AmpR promoter: bla
