[The description below was written by a language model from this plasmid's Addgene catalogue record and pLannotate feature annotations shown in this document.]
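Description:
pcDNA3.1-MS2-HA-HsNanos1-Y46E_X is a 6.7 kb mammalian expression plasmid. The catalogue lists its backbone as unknown, but the name and feature layout point to a pcDNA3.1-type vector. It is propagated in E. coli as a high-copy plasmid through a ColE1/pUC-type origin with ampicillin selection from the β-lactamase gene, and it also carries an f1 origin for single-stranded DNA production. A separate cassette, made up of the SV40 early promoter, the neomycin phosphotransferase gene and an SV40 polyadenylation signal, would allow G418 selection of stably transfected mammalian cells. Short annotated fragments (HIV-1 LTR, ble, lacI, bom) appear to be backbone remnants or sequence-similarity hits rather than functional parts.

The expression unit is driven by the human CMV immediate-early enhancer and promoter and terminated by the bovine growth hormone polyadenylation signal. T7 and SP6 promoters flank the insert. The open reading frame encodes the bacteriophage MS2 coat protein, followed by an HA epitope (annotated as a fragment of a 3xHA tag) and then human NANOS1 carrying a Y46E substitution. The NANOS1 sequence was made synthetically and codon-optimised for human cells. The MS2 coat protein binds a specific RNA stem-loop, so this fusion can tether NANOS1 to a reporter mRNA bearing MS2 binding sites, while the HA tag allows detection or immunoprecipitation. NANOS1 is a translational repressor, and the associated study addresses Nanos-mediated recruitment of the CCR4-NOT complex. The point mutant was therefore probably used to test how this residue contributes to that interaction and to repression, although the record does not state the mutation's effect.
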