Addgene plasmid #147937: pcDNA3.1-MS2-HA-HsNanos1-Y46E_X
Purpose: Mammalian Expression of HsNanos1-Y46E
Depositing lab: Elisa Izaurralde. Depositing organization: Max Planck Institute for Developmental Biology. Publication: Structural basis for the Nanos-mediated recruitment of the CCR4-NOT complex and translational repression. Bhandari D, Raisch T, Weichenrieder O, Jonas S, Izaurralde E. Genes Dev. 2014 Apr 15;28(8):888-901. doi: 10.1101/gad.237289.113. PubMed 24736845.
Backbone
  Vector backbone: Unknown
  Vector type: Mammalian Expression
Growth in bacteria
  Bacterial resistance: Ampicillin, 100 μg/mL
  Growth temperature: 37°C
  Growth strain: DH5alpha
  Copy number: High Copy
Gene/Insert
  Gene/Insert name: HsNanos1-Y46E
  Species: H. sapiens (human)
  Entrez Gene: NANOS1 (a.k.a. RP11-498J9.3, NOS1)
  Cloning method: Unknown
Terms and licenses: Academic/Nonprofit Terms; Industry Terms: Not Available to Industry
Depositor comments: synthesized DNA from GeneArt. Codon optimized for Expression in human cells. Plasmids from this collection were made available to the research community and donated after the lab closed. Please note that the sequence provided by the depositing laboratory may be theoretical/predicted or based on Sanger sequencing results. There may be discrepancies between sequencing results obtained by Addgene and the depositor sequence. If an Addgene verified sequence is not available, please contact before placing your order to request that our lab fully sequence the plasmid.
How to cite: pcDNA3.1-MS2-HA-HsNanos1-Y46E_X was a gift from Elisa Izaurralde (Addgene plasmid # 147937 ; http://n2t.net/addgene:147937 ; RRID:Addgene_147937)
